Addgene plasmid #31620: pBluescript-mHMGB4
Depositing lab: Yasuhiko Kawakami & Martin Lotz. Depositing organization: Scripps California (The Scripps Research Institute). Publication: HMGB factors are required for posterior digit development through integrating signaling pathway activities. Itou J, Taniguchi N, Oishi I, Kawakami H, Lotz M, Kawakami Y. Dev Dyn. 2011 May . 240(5):1151-62. 10.1002/dvdy.22598 PubMed 21384471.
Backbone
  Vector backbone: pBluescript SK-
  Backbone size w/o insert (bp): 3000
  Vector type: Bacterial Expression
Growth in bacteria
  Bacterial resistance: Ampicillin, 100 μg/mL
  Growth temperature: 37°C
  Growth strain: DH5alpha
  Copy number: High Copy
Gene/Insert
  Gene/Insert name: HMGB4
  Species: M. musculus (mouse)
  Insert size (bp): 700
  Entrez Gene: Hmgb4 (a.k.a. AI326135, MGC107306, 1700001F22Rik, RP23-284L15.1)
  Cloning method: Restriction Enzyme
  Sequencing primers: 5′ T7; 3′ T3
Terms and licenses: Academic/Nonprofit Terms; Industry Terms: Not Available to Industry
How to cite: pBluescript-mHMGB4 was a gift from Yasuhiko Kawakami & Martin Lotz (Addgene plasmid # 31620 ; http://n2t.net/addgene:31620 ; RRID:Addgene_31620)
