[The description below was written by a language model from this plasmid's Addgene catalogue record.]
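Description:
pBluescript-mHMGB4 is a small, high-copy bacterial cloning plasmid carrying a mouse Hmgb4 insert of roughly 700 bp in the pBluescript SK- backbone (about 3 kb without insert). It is propagated in standard E. coli cloning strains under ampicillin selection. The catalogue classes it as a bacterial expression vector, but pBluescript is best known as a general-purpose phagemid: it normally provides a pUC-type origin for high-copy replication, an f1 origin for single-stranded DNA rescue, and a multiple cloning site set within the lacZα fragment and flanked by opposing T7 and T3 phage RNA polymerase promoters. No feature table accompanies the record, so these backbone elements are inferred from the named vector rather than confirmed for this particular clone.

The insert was introduced by restriction-enzyme cloning, although the sites used are not stated. The T7 primer is listed as reading from the 5′ end and T3 from the 3′ end, which suggests the gene's orientation relative to the two phage promoters. The record does not describe any tags, fusions, reporters or mutations, and it does not say whether the 700 bp covers the full coding sequence or only part of the transcript. Hmgb4 encodes a member of the high-mobility group box family of DNA-binding proteins, and the associated publication concerns the role of HMGB factors in posterior digit development during limb formation. A cDNA flanked by T7 and T3 promoters is commonly used as a template for in vitro transcription of sense or antisense RNA, for example riboprobes for in situ hybridization, or as a source of the insert for subcloning. The record itself does not specify the intended use.
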