>Addgene plasmid #31620 | pBluescript-mHMGB4 | depositor partial sequence | sequence record 14497 | Author sequence
TTAAGTCGTAGGAGCCTCGAGGTCGACGGTACCGGACATATGCCCGGGAATTCGGCCATTACGGCCGGGG
ACAGAGGAAATTTCACCATAAGTAGGGCACCTTCTAGATTGCTCCTCGGGTGCAGAGACAGAAATCTCTG
CTATCCAGATCAGCAGGGTCCAGCGAAGGACATTATGGTTGTATAAACATGGGGGAAAAAGACCAGCTAA
GGCCCAAGGTGAATGTGTCTTCTTACATCCATTTTATGCTGAATTTCAGAAACAAATTCAAGGAGCAACA
GCCAAATACCTACCTTGGCTTTAAAGAATTCTCTAGAAAGTGTTCAGAAAAATGGAGATCCATCTCAAAG
CACGAAAAGGCAAAGTATGAAGCCCTAGCAGAGCTCGATAAAGCCCGGTACCAGCAAGAAATGATGAATT
ACATAGGCAAGAGAAGAAAGAGAAGAAAGAGGGACCCAAAGGCACCGCGGAAGCCCCCATCCTCCTTCCT
GCTCTTCTCCCGGGACCACTATGCTATGCTGAAGCAAGAGAACCCCGACTGGACCGTGGTGCAGGTGGCC
AAGGCTGCTGGGAAAATGTGGTCCACAACTGACGAAGCAGAAAAAAAGCCCTATGAACAGAAGGCTGCAC
TTATGCGGGCAAAGTATTTCGAGGAACAGGAGGCCTACCGCAACCAATGTCAAGGCAGGAAGGGGAATTT
CTTGGAATCAGCCAAGACCAGTTTGAAACAATAAAACATCATTCAACTAAAAAAAAAAAAAAAAAAAAAA
AAAAAACCATGTCGGCCCGCCTCGGCCCTCGACGGTATCGATAAGCTTGATATCGAATTCCTGCAGCCCG
