>Addgene plasmid #31620 | pBluescript-mHMGB4 | addgene partial sequence | sequence record 36266 | T7 5'-TAATACGACTCACTATAGGG-3'
NGCGGCCCCTGAGTGAGGTCCGGACATATGCCCGGGAATTCGGCCATTACGGCCGGGGACAGAGGAAATT
TCACCATAAGTAGGGCACCTTCTAGATTGCTCCTCGGGTGCAGAGACAGAAATCTCTGCTATCCAGATCA
GCAGGGTCCAGCGAAGGACATTATGGTTGTATAAACATGGGGGAAAAAGACCAGCTAAGGCCCAAGGTGA
ATGTGTCTTCTTACATCCATTTTATGCTGAATTTCAGAAACAAATTCAAGGAGCAACAGCCAAATACCTA
CCTTGGCTTTAAAGAATTCTCTAGAAAGTGTTCAGAAAAATGGAGATCCATCTCAAAGCACGAAAAGGCA
AAGTATGAAGCCCTAGCAGAGCTCGATAAAGCCCGGTACCAGCAAGAAATGATGAATTACATAGGCAAGA
GAAGAAAGAGAAGAAAGAGGGACCCAAAGGCACCGCGGAAGCCCCCATCCTCCTTCCTGCTCTTCTCCCG
GGACCACTATGCTATGCTGAAGCAAGAGAACCCCGACTGGACCGTGGTGCAGGTGGCCAAGGCTGCTGGG
AAAATGTGGTCCACAACTGACGAAGCAGAAAAAAAGCCCTATGAACAGAAGGCTGCACTTATGCGGGCAA
AGTATTTCGAGGAACAGGAGGCCTACCGCAACCAATGTCAAGGCAGGAAGGGGAATTTCTTGGAATCAGC
CAAGACCAGTTTGAAACAATAAAACATCATTCAACTAAAAAAAAAAAAAAAAAAAAAAAAAAAACCATGT
CGGCCCGCCTCGGCCCTCGACGGTATCGATAAGCTTGATATCGAATTCCTGCAGCCCGGGGGATCCACTA
GTTCTAGAGCGGCCGCCNCCGCGGTGGAGCTCCAGCTTTTGTTCCCTTTAGTGAGGTTAATTTCGAGCTT
GCNATCTGCTANGTCTGGGATGTNCNCATC
